Addgene plasmid #213111: pkk223_Null
Purpose: (Empty Backbone) pkk223 backbone plasmid
Depositing lab: Martin Horvath. Depositing organization: University of Utah. Publication: Metagenome mining and functional analysis reveal oxidized guanine DNA repair at the Lost City Hydrothermal Field. Utzman PH, Mays VP, Miller BC, Fairbanks MC, Brazelton WJ, Horvath MP. PLoS One. 2024 May 8;19(5):e0284642. doi: 10.1371/journal.pone.0284642. eCollection 2024. PubMed 38718041.
Backbone
  Vector backbone: pkk223
  Backbone size (bp): 4557
  Vector type: Bacterial Expression
Growth in bacteria
  Bacterial resistance: Ampicillin, 100 μg/mL
  Growth temperature: 37°C
  Growth strain: DH5alpha
  Copy number: Unknown
Gene/Insert
  Gene/Insert name: No insert
  Cloning method: Ligation Independent Cloning
  Sequencing primers: 5′ gttttttgcgccgacatcataacggttc; 3′ gcttctgcgttctgatttaatctgtatcaggctg
Terms and licenses: Academic/Nonprofit Terms; Industry Terms: Not Available to Industry
Depositor comments: Please visit https://www.biorxiv.org/content/10.1101/2023.04.05.535768v2 for bioRxiv preprint.
How to cite: pkk223_Null was a gift from Martin Horvath (Addgene plasmid # 213111 ; http://n2t.net/addgene:213111 ; RRID:Addgene_213111)
