[The description below was written by a language model from this plasmid's Addgene catalogue record and pLannotate feature annotations shown in this document.]
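Description:
pkk223_Null is an empty bacterial expression backbone of the pKK223 type, deposited without any insert. The catalogue lists the backbone at 4,557 bp, while the sequenced record is 4,585 nt. It is propagated in E. coli under ampicillin selection, provided by a β-lactamase gene driven by its own bla promoter. Replication relies on a ColE1/pMB1-family origin, and the plasmid retains pBR322-derived elements: the bom mobilisation region and the rop gene, whose product lowers copy number. The record itself lists copy number as unknown. A truncated tetracycline efflux gene is also annotated. As a fragment, it is a remnant of the pBR322 ancestry and would not be expected to serve as a working marker. Short annotated pieces of E. coli sequence (a yciV/trpH fragment and a predicted open reading frame) likewise appear to be carry-over rather than functional payload.

The expression cassette consists of the strong hybrid trp/lac tac promoter followed immediately by a lac operator, so transcription is repressed by Lac repressor and induced with IPTG or lactose. No lacI gene is annotated on the plasmid, so repressor would have to come from the host strain. On the circular map, the cloning region lies between the operator and a downstream 5S rRNA segment with the rrnB T1 and T2 terminators, which stop transcription from reading through into the rest of the plasmid. No tags, ribosome-binding site or reporter are annotated. Genes are introduced by ligation-independent cloning, and the associated publication concerns oxidized guanine DNA repair enzymes identified by metagenome mining. This suggests the empty plasmid serves as the parent vector and a no-insert control, although the record does not state this explicitly.
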