Features (pLannotate 1.2.2; 13 found; start..end, strand, type, name):
    127..242     +  ncRNA          5S rRNA: Accession: RF00001 - 5S ribosomal RNA
    246..332     +  terminator     rrnB T1 terminator: Escherichia coli rrnB; transcription terminator T1 from the E. coli rrnB gene
    424..451     +  terminator     rrnB T2 terminator: transcription terminator T2 from the E. coli rrnB gene
    470..561     +  promoter       AmpR promoter: bla
    562..1422    +  CDS            AmpR: β-lactamase; bla; confers resistance to ampicillin, carbenicillin, and related antibiotics
   1593..2181    +  rep_origin     ori: high-copy-number ColE1/pMB1/pBR322/pUC origin of replication
   2367..2507    -  misc_feature   bom: basis of mobility region from pBR322
   2609..2800    -  CDS            rop: Rop protein, which maintains plasmids at low copy number; rop
   2817..3197    +  CDS            YPB1_ECOLX: Protein predicted: Swiss-Prot protein existence level 4. From Escherichia coli.
   3439..4340    -  CDS            TcR (fragment): tetracycline efflux protein; tet; confers resistance to tetracycline
   4347..4448    -  CDS            yciV (fragment): RNAAM_ECOLI - Also known as trpH From Escherichia coli (strain K12).
   4524..4552    +  promoter       tac promoter: strong E. coli promoter; hybrid between the trp and lac UV5 promoters
   4560..4576    +  protein_bind   lac operator: The lac repressor binds to the lac operator to inhibit transcription in E. coli. This inhibition can be relieved by adding lactose or isopropyl-β-D-thiogalactopyranoside (IPTG). lac repressor encoded by lacI
>Addgene plasmid #213111 | pkk223_Null | addgene full sequence | sequence record 429380 | Addgene NGS Result
GGAAACAGAATTCCCGGGGATCCGTCGACCTGCAGCCAAGCTTGGCTGTTTTGGCGGATGAGAGAAGATT
TTCAGCCTGATACAGATTAAATCAGAACGCAGAAGCGGTCTGATAAAACAGAATTTGCCTGGCGGCAGTA
GCGCGGTGGTCCCACCTGACCCCATGCCGAACTCAGAAGTGAAACGCCGTAGCGCCGATGGTAGTGTGGG
GTCTCCCCATGCGAGAGTAGGGAACTGCCAGGCATCAAATAAAACGAAAGGCTCAGTCGAAAGACTGGGC
CTTTCGTTTTATCTGTTGTTTGTCGGTGAACGCTCTCCTGAGTAGGACAAATCCGCCGGGAGCGGATTTG
AACGTTGCGAAGCAACGGCCCGGAGGGTGGCGGGCAGGACGCCCGCCATAAACTGCCAGGCATCAAATTA
AGCAGAAGGCCATCCTGACGGATGGCCTTTTTGCGTTTCTACAAACTCTTTTGTTTATTTTTCTAAATAC
ATTCAAATATGTATCCGCTCATGAGACAATAACCCTGATAAATGCTTCAATAATATTGAAAAAGGAAGAG
TATGAGTATTCAACATTTCCGTGTCGCCCTTATTCCCTTTTTTGCGGCATTTTGCCTTCCTGTTTTTGCT
CACCCAGAAACGCTGGTGAAAGTAAAAGATGCTGAAGATCAGTTGGGTGCACGAGTGGGTTACATCGAAC
TGGATCTCAACAGCGGTAAGATCCTTGAGAGTTTTCGCCCCGAAGAACGTTTTCCAATGATGAGCACTTT
TAAAGTTCTGCTATGTGGCGCGGTATTATCCCGTGTTGACGCCGGGCAAGAGCAACTCGGTCGCCGCATA
CACTATTCTCAGAATGACTTGGTTGAGTACTCACCAGTCACAGAAAAGCATCTTACGGATGGCATGACAG
TAAGAGAATTATGCAGTGCTGCCATAACCATGAGTGATAACACTGCGGCCAACTTACTTCTGACAACGAT
CGGAGGACCGAAGGAGCTAACCGCTTTTTTGCACAACATGGGGGATCATGTAACTCGCCTTGATCGTTGG
GAACCGGAGCTGAATGAAGCCATACCAAACGACGAGCGTGACACCACGATGCCTGTAGCAATGGCAACAA
CGTTGCGCAAACTATTAACTGGCGAACTACTTACTCTAGCTTCCCGGCAACAATTAATAGACTGGATGGA
GGCGGATAAAGTTGCAGGACCACTTCTGCGCTCGGCCCTTCCGGCTGGCTGGTTTATTGCTGATAAATCT
GGAGCCGGTGAGCGTGGGTCTCGCGGTATCATTGCAGCACTGGGGCCAGATGGTAAGCCCTCCCGTATCG
TAGTTATCTACACGACGGGGAGTCAGGCAACTATGGATGAACGAAATAGACAGATCGCTGAGATAGGTGC
CTCACTGATTAAGCATTGGTAACTGTCAGACCAAGTTTACTCATATATACTTTAGATTGATTTAAAACTT
CATTTTTAATTTAAAAGGATCTAGGTGAAGATCCTTTTTGATAATCTCATGACCAAAATCCCTTAACGTG
AGTTTTCGTTCCACTGAGCGTCAGACCCCGTAGAAAAGATCAAAGGATCTTCTTGAGATCCTTTTTTTCT
GCGCGTAATCTGCTGCTTGCAAACAAAAAAACCACCGCTACCAGCGGTGGTTTGTTTGCCGGATCAAGAG
CTACCAACTCTTTTTCCGAAGGTAACTGGCTTCAGCAGAGCGCAGATACCAAATACTGTCCTTCTAGTGT
AGCCGTAGTTAGGCCACCACTTCAAGAACTCTGTAGCACCGCCTACATACCTCGCTCTGCTAATCCTGTT
ACCAGTGGCTGCTGCCAGTGGCGATAAGTCGTGTCTTACCGGGTTGGACTCAAGACGATAGTTACCGGAT
AAGGCGCAGCGGTCGGGCTGAACGGGGGGTTCGTGCACACAGCCCAGCTTGGAGCGAACGACCTACACCG
AACTGAGATACCTACAGCGTGAGCTATGAGAAAGCGCCACGCTTCCCGAAGGGAGAAAGGCGGACAGGTA
TCCGGTAAGCGGCAGGGTCGGAACAGGAGAGCGCACGAGGGAGCTTCCAGGGGGAAACGCCTGGTATCTT
TATAGTCCTGTCGGGTTTCGCCACCTCTGACTTGAGCGTCGATTTTTGTGATGCTCGTCAGGGGGGCGGA
GCCTATGGAAAAACGCCAGCAACGCGGCCTTTTTACGGTTCCTGGCCTTTTGCTGGCCTTTTGCTCACAT
GTTCTTTCCTGCGTTATCCCCTGATTCTGTGGATAACCGTATTACCGCCTTTGAGTGAGCTGATACCGCT
CGCCGCAGCCGAACGACCGAGCGCAGCGAGTCAGTGAGCGAGGAAGCGGAAGAGCGCCTGATGCGGTATT
TTCTCCTTACGCATCTGTGCGGTATTTCACACCGCATATGGTGCACTCTCAGTACAATCTGCTCTGATGC
CGCATAGTTAAGCCAGTATACACTCCGCTATCGCTACGTGACTGGGTCATGGCTGCGCCCCGACACCCGC
CAACACCCGCTGACGCGCCCTGACGGGCTTGTCTGCTCCCGGCATCCGCTTACAGACAAGCTGTGACCGT
CTCCGGGAGCTGCATGTGTCAGAGGTTTTCACCGTCATCACCGAAACGCGCGAGGCAGCTGCGGTAAAGC
TCATCAGCGTGGTCGTGAAGCGATTCACAGATGTCTGCCTGTTCATCCGCGTCCAGCTCGTTGAGTTTCT
CCAGAAGCGTTAATGTCTGGCTTCTGATAAAGCGGGCCATGTTAAGGGCGGTTTTTTCCTGTTTGGTCAC
TGATGCCTCCGTGTAAGGGGGATTTCTGTTCATGGGGGTAATGATACCGATGAAACGAGAGAGGATGCTC
ACGATACGGGTTACTGATGATGAACATGCCCGGTTACTGGAACGTTGTGAGGGTAAACAACTGGCGGTAT
GGATGCGGCGGGACCAGAGAAAAATCACTCAGGGTCAATGCCAGCGCTTCGTTAATACAGATGTAGGTGT
TCCACAGGGTAGCCAGCAGCATCCTGCGATGCAGATCCGGAACATAATGGTGCAGGGCGCTGACTTCCGC
GTTTCCAGACTTTACGAAACACGGAAACCGAAGACCATTCATGTTGTTGCTCAGGTCGCAGACGTTTTGC
AGCAGCAGTCGCTTCACGTTCGCTCGCGTATCGGTGATTCATTCTGCTAACCAGTAAGGCAACCCCGCCA
GCCTAGCCGGGTCCTCAACGACAGGAGCACGATCATGCGCACCCGTGGCCAGGACCCAACGCTGCCCGAG
ATGCGCCGCGTGCGGCTGCTGGAGATGGCGGACGCGATGGATATGTTCTGCCAAGGGTTGGTTTGCGCAT
TCACAGTTCTCCGCAAGAATTGATTGGCTCCAATTCTTGGAGTGGTGAATCCGTTAGCGAGGTGCCGCCG
GCTTCCATTCAGGTCGAGGTGGCCCGGCTCCATGCACCGCGACGCAACGCGGGGAGGCAGACAAGGTATA
GGGCGGCGCCTACAATCCATGCCAACCCGTTCCATGTGCTCGCCGAGGCGGCATAAATCGCCGTGACGAT
CAGCGGTCCAATGATCGAAGTTAGGCTGGTAAGAGCCGCGAGCGATCCTTGAAGCTGTCCCTGATGGTCG
TCATCTACCTGCCTGGACAGCATGGCCTGCAACGCGGGCATCCCGATGCCGCCGGAAGCGAGAAGAATCA
TAATGGGGAAGGCCATCCAGCCTCGCGTCGCGAACGCCAGCAAGACGTAGCCCAGCGCGTCGGCCGCCAT
GCCGGCGATAATGGCCTGCTTCTCGCCGAAACGTTTGGTGGCGGGACCAGTGACGAAGGCTTGAGCGAGG
GCGTGCAAGATTCCGAATACCGCAAGCGACAGGCCGATCATCGTCGCGCTCCAGCGAAAGCGGTCCTCGC
CGAAAATGACCCAGAGCGCTGCCGGCACCTGTCCTACGAGTTGCATGATAAAGAAGACAGTCATAAGTGC
GGCGACGATAGTCATGCCCCGCGCCCACCGGAAGGAGCTGACTGGGTTGAAGGCTCTCAAGGGCATCGGT
CGACGCTCTCCCTTATGCGACTCCTGCATTAGGAAGCAGCCCAGTAGTAGGTTGAGGCCGTTGAGCACCG
CCGCCGCAAGGAATGGTGCATGCAAGGAGATGGCGCCCAACAGTCCCCCGGCCACGGGGCCTGCCACCAT
ACCCACGCCGAAACAAGCGCTCATGAGCCCGAAGTGGCGAGCCCGATCTTCCCCATCGGTGATGTCGGCG
ATATAGGCGCCAGCAACCGCACCTGTGGCGCCGGTGATGCCGGCCACGATGCGTCCGGCGTAGAGGATCC
GGGCTTATCGACTGCACGGTGCACCAATGCTTCTGGCGTCAGGCAGCCATCGGAAGCTGTGGTATGGCTG
TGCAGGTCGTAAATCACTGCATAATTCGTGTCGCTCAAGGCGCACTCCCGTTCTGGATAATGTTTTTTGC
GCCGACATCATAACGGTTCTGGCAAATATTCTGAAATGAGCTGTTGACAATTAATCATCGGCTCGTATAA
TGTGTGGAATTGTGAGCGGATAACAATTTCACACA
